Addgene plasmid #53713: pMiR-CIP2A-stop-mut
Purpose: Luciferase reporter assay for CIP2A with mutated firefly stop codon
Depositing lab: Edward Chan. Depositing organization: University of Florida. Publication: Tumor suppressor miR-375 regulates MYC expression via repression of CIP2A coding sequence through multiple miRNA-mRNA interactions. Jung HM, Patel RS, Phillips BL, Wang H, Cohen DM, Reinhold WC, Chang LJ, Yang LJ, Chan EK. Mol Biol Cell. 2013 Jun;24(11):1638-48, S1-7. doi: 10.1091/mbc.E12-12-0891. Epub 2013 Apr 3. PubMed 23552692.
Backbone
  Vector backbone: pMiR-Target
  Backbone manufacturer: Origene
  Backbone size w/o insert (bp): 7900
  Total vector size (bp): 9200
  Vector type: Luciferase
Growth in bacteria
  Bacterial resistance: Kanamycin, 50 μg/mL
  Growth temperature: 37°C
  Growth strain: DH5alpha
  Copy number: Unknown
Gene/Insert
  Gene/Insert name: CIP2A (alt names: p90; KIAA1524)
  Species: H. sapiens (human)
  Insert size (bp): 1300
  Mutation: Mutation on the stop codon of firefly luciferase (refer to citation)
  GenBank ID: NM_020890.2
  Entrez Gene: CIP2A (a.k.a. KIAA1524, NOCIVA, p90)
  Cloning method: Restriction Enzyme; 5′ cloning site EcoR1 (not destroyed); 3′ cloning site Not1 (not destroyed)
  Sequencing primers: 5′ AGAAGCTGCGCGGTGGTGTTGTG; 3′ CTGGAGGATCATCCAGCCGGCGT
Terms and licenses: Academic/Nonprofit Terms; Industry Terms: Not Available to Industry
How to cite: pMiR-CIP2A-stop-mut was a gift from Edward Chan (Addgene plasmid # 53713 ; http://n2t.net/addgene:53713 ; RRID:Addgene_53713)
