[The description below was written by a language model from this plasmid's Addgene catalogue record.]
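Description:
pMiR-CIP2A-stop-mut is a firefly luciferase reporter plasmid built on the commercial pMiR-Target backbone (about 7.9 kb), giving a total size of roughly 9.2 kb. It is propagated in E. coli under kanamycin selection. The catalogue entry lists its copy number as unknown and does not describe the origin of replication, the promoter driving luciferase, or any other backbone elements. No feature table is available to fill in those details.

The insert is an approximately 1.3 kb fragment of human CIP2A (also known as KIAA1524 or p90), referenced to the NM_020890.2 transcript and cloned between EcoRI and NotI sites, both of which are retained. In miRNA target reporters of this type, the candidate target sequence sits downstream of the luciferase open reading frame, so that miRNA binding to the inserted region lowers luciferase output. The distinguishing feature here is a mutation of the firefly luciferase stop codon. The record does not spell out the consequences. Removing the stop codon would be expected to let ribosomes read through from luciferase into the CIP2A sequence, so that the insert is tested in a translated, coding-sequence context rather than as an untranslated 3′ region.

This fits the stated purpose, a luciferase reporter assay for CIP2A, and the associated study, which concerns repression of the CIP2A coding sequence by miR-375 through multiple miRNA–mRNA interactions and the downstream effect on MYC. The record does not state exactly which part of CIP2A the fragment covers or the precise nucleotide change at the stop codon, and it refers to the publication for these details.
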