>Addgene plasmid #53713 | pMiR-CIP2A-stop-mut | depositor partial sequence | sequence record 83962 | pMiR-CIP2A-stop-mut sequence 1181 bps
TAGGCAGGTGCTAAAGATGACGGCAAGTTGGCGCCCGCAAGATCCGCGAGATTCTCATTAAGGCCAAGAA
GGGCGGAAAGATCGCCGTGGATCCTAACAATTGGCAGAGCTCAGAATTCGGCACGAGCGGCACGATGAGA
ATATCTGACATAATGGATGTATATGAAATGAAACTATCCACATTAGCTTCCAAAGAAAGCAGGCTACAAG
ATCTTTTGGAAACAAAAGCTCTAGCCCTTGCACAGGCTGATAGACTGATTGCTCAGCATCGCTGTCAAAG
AACTCAAGCTGAAACAGAGGCACGGACACTTGCTAGTATGTTGAGAGAAGTTGAGAGAAAAAATGAAGAG
CTTAGTGTGTTGCTGAAGGCGCAGCAAGTTGAATCAGAAAGAGCGCAGAGTGATATTGAGCATCTCTTTC
AACATAATAGGAAGTTAGAGTCTGTGGCTGAAGAACATGAAATACTGACAAAATCCTACATGGAACTTCT
TCAGAGAAATGAAAGTACTGAAAAGAAGAATAAAGATTTACAGATCACATGTGATTCTCTGAATAAACAA
ATTGAGACAGTGAAAAAGTTGAATGAGTCACTCAAGGAACAAAATGAAAAAAGTATTGCCCAATTAATAG
AGAAAGAAGAACAGAGAAAAGAAGTACAGAATCAGCTAGTAGACAGAGAACATAAGCTAGCAAATTTGCA
TCAAAAAACAAAAGTACAAGAAGAAAAGATTAAAACCTTACAAAAGGAAAGGGAAGATAAGGAAGAAACC
ATTGATATCCTTAGAAAAGAATTAAGCAGAACAGAACAGATAAGAAAAGAGTTGAGCATTAAAGGCTTCC
TCCCTAGAGGTTCAAAAGGCACAATTAGAAAGGTCGTTTGGAAGAGAAAGAGTCCTTGGTGAAACTTCAG
CAAGAGGAATTGAACAAACACTCCCACATGATAGCAATGATCCACAGTTTAAGTGGTGGAAAAAATAAAT
CCAGAAACTGTGAATCTCAGTATATAGACATTATGGGCATTTTGGAATTTGTAATCTCATGATATTTTTG
ATGTATTTATCTATTGAGGGGGGGTGGGTAAGGGGAGTATTGTGACTCGTAACAATAGAAGTATTATCTA
TTTAGTTAAGACNGATCGNTGCCAATGTNTNNATTGGATAGGTTGAATTAGAGAAATTNAA
