>Addgene plasmid #53713 | pMiR-CIP2A-stop-mut | depositor partial sequence | sequence record 83963 | pMiR-CIP2A-stop-mut sequence 1137 bps
CCCGCGCGTTCCGAGCCACCTTTCTAGAGGCGGCGGTGGAATCGAAATCTCGTGATGGCAGGTTGGGCGT
CGCTTGGTCGGTCATTTTCTTCGAATCTAGATGCCGCGGCCGCTCTAGAAGTACTCTCGAGTTTTTTTTT
TTTTTTTTTACTTTACTTTTTACTTTTACTCTCTCTATATTTTTATTTTGTAATCTTTAGGACTGTTATA
CCAAGAAAGTTTGGTCTTAAGATCTAAATAATCACAAATGAGAATAAATAAGACAGGCAAAACAGAATAG
AAAGCAACTAAGAAAAAGGAAAGAACCTTAGAAAAATGATAATGGAGGTTAAAAATGATTTTCTAATGTA
AGAACCAAAGAAAACCTTAAGCCATAAAAGCCAGAAACAAAAAGTAAAACTTAGAAAATTAAATTTCTAT
TCAAACTATCAAATAAAAAACATGCAACAGATCAGGGTCTTTACTAAATTAGATAATAACTTCTTATTGT
TACGAAGTCACAAATTAACTCCCCTACCCACCCCCCCTCCAATAGATAAATACATCAAAAATATCATGAG
ATTACAAATTCCAAAATGCCATAATGTCTATATACTGAGATTCACAGTTTCTGGATTTATTTTTCCACCA
CTTAAACTGTGGATCATTGCTATCATGTGGGAGTGTTTGTTCAATTCCTCTTGCTGAAGTTTCACCAAGG
ACTCTTTCTCTTCCAAACGACCTTCTAATTGTGCCTTTTGAACCTCTAGGGAGGAAGCCTTAATGCTCAA
CTCTTTTCTTATCTGTTCTGTTCTGCTTAATTCTTTTCTAAGGATATCAATGGTTTCTTCCTTATCTTCC
CTTTCCTTTTGTAAGGTTTTAATCTTTTCTTCTTGTACTTTTGTTTTTTTGATGCAAATTTGCTAGCTTA
TGTTCTCTGTCTACTAGCTGATTCTGTACTTCTTTTCTCTGTCTTCTTTCTCTATTAATTGGGCAATACT
TTTTTCATTTTGTTCCTTGGANTGACTCATTCAACTTTTTCACTGTCTCANTTGTTTATTCAGAGATTCA
CATGTGATCTGTAATTCTTATCTTCCTTTNAGTACCTTTCAANTTCCTGANAGTTCATGTAGAATCTTGT
CAGGTATTTNCANNNTN
