>Addgene plasmid #53713 | pMiR-CIP2A-stop-mut | addgene partial sequence | sequence record 91058 | TK-pA-R 5'-ttgtctccttccgtgtttca-3'
GGGTGGGCGAAGAACTCCAGCATGAGATCCCCGCGCTGGAGGATCATCCAGCCGGCGTCCCGGAAAACGA
TTCCGAAGCCCAACCTTTCATAGAAGGCGGCGGTGGAATCGAAATCTCGTGATGGCAGGTTGGGCGTCGC
TTGGTCGGTCATTTTCTTCGAATCTAGATGCCGCGGCCGCTCTAGAAGTACTCTCGAGTTTTTTTTTTTT
TTTTTTACTTTACTTTTTACTTTTACTCTCTCTATATTTTTATTTTGTAATCTTTAGGACTGTTATACCA
AGAAAGTTTGGTCTTAAGATCTAAATAATCACAAATGAGAATAAATAAGACAGGCAAAACAGAATAGAAA
GCAACTAAGAAAAAGGAAAGAACCTTAGAAAAATGATAATGGAGGTTAAAAATGATTTTCTAATGTAAGA
ACCAAAGAAAACCTTAAGCCATAAAAGCCAGAAACAAAAAGTAAAACTTAGAAAATTAAATTTCTATTCA
AACTATCAAATAAAAAACATGCAACAGATCAGGGTCTTTACTAAATTAGATAATAACTTCTTATTGTTAC
GAAGTCACAAATTAACTCCCCTACCCACCCCCCCTCCAATAGATAAATACATCAAAAATATCATGAGATT
ACAAATTCCAAAATGCCATAATGTCTATATACTGAGATTCACAGTTTCTGGATTTATTTTTCCACCACTT
AAACTGTGGATCATTGCTATCATGTGGGAGTGTTTGTTCAATTCCTCTTGCTGAAGTTTCACCAAGGACT
CTTTCTCTTCCAAACGACCTTCTAATTGTGCCTTTTGAACCTCTAGGGAGGAAGCCTTAATGCTCAACTC
TTTTCTTA
