>Addgene plasmid #53713 | pMiR-CIP2A-stop-mut | addgene partial sequence | sequence record 91059 | CMV-F 5'-CGCAAATGGGCGGTAGGCGTG-3'
CTATATAAGCAGAGCTCGTTTAGTGAACCGTCAGAATTTTGTAATACGACTCACTATAGGGCGGCCGGGA
ATCGTCGACTGGATCCAGTACCGAGGAGATCTGCGCCGCGTTCGCCATGAGCGAGCTGATCAAGGAGAAC
ATGCACATGAAGCTGTACATGGAGGGCACCGTGAACAACCACCACTTCAAGTGCACATCCGAGGGCGAAG
GCAAGCCCTACGAGGGCACCCAGACCATGAAGATCAAGGTGGTCGAGGGCGGCCCTCTCCCCTTCGCCTT
CGACATCCTGGCTACCAGCTTCATGTACGGCAGCAAAGCCTTCATCAACCACACCCAGGGCATCCCCGAC
TTCTTTAAGCAGTCCTTCCCTGAGGGCTTCACATGGGAGAGAATCACCACATACGAAGACGGGGGCGTGC
TGACCGCTACCCAGGACACCAGCTTCCAGAACGGCTGCATCATCTACAACGTCAAGATCAACGGGGTGAA
CTTCCCATCCAACGGCCCTGTGATGCAGAAGAAAACACGCGGCTGGGAGGCCAACACCGAGATGCTGTAC
CCCGCTGACGGCGGCCTGAGAGGCCACAGCCAGATGGCCCTGAAGCTCGTGGGCGGGGGCTACCTGCACT
GCTCCTTCAAGACCACATACAGATCCAAGAAACCCGCTAAGAACCTCAAGATGCCCGGCTTCCACTTCGT
GGACCACAGACTGGAAAGAATCAAGGAGGCCGACAAAGAGACCTACGTCGAGCAGCACGAGATGGCTGTG
GCCAAGTACTGCGACCTCCCTAGCAAACTGGGGCACAGATCGCGTCCCTCGAGCAGAAACTCATCTCAGA
AGAGGATCTGGCAGCAAATGATATCCTGGATTACAAGGATGACGACGATAAGGTTTAAACGGCCGGCCGC
GGTCATAGCTGTTTCCTGAACAGATCCCGGGTGGCATCCCTGTGACCCCTCCCCAGTGCCTCTCCTGGCC
CTGGAAGTTGCCACTCCAGTGCCCACCAGCCTTGTCCTAATAAAATTAAGTTGCATCATTTTG
