>Addgene plasmid #53713 | pMiR-CIP2A-stop-mut | addgene partial sequence | sequence record 91060 | Fluc-F1 5'-AGAAGCTGCGCGGTGGTGTTGTG-3'
CCTAAAGGACTGACCGGCAAGTTGGACGCCCGCAAGATCCGCGAGATTCTCATTAAGGCCAAGAAGGGCG
GAAAGATCGCCGTGGATCCTAACAATTGGCAGAGCTCAGAATTCGGCACGAGCGGCACGATGAGAATATC
TGACATAATGGATGTATATGAAATGAAACTATCCACATTAGCTTCCAAAGAAAGCAGGCTACAAGATCTT
TTGGAAACAAAAGCTCTAGCCCTTGCACAGGCTGATAGACTGATTGCTCAGCATCGCTGTCAAAGAACTC
AAGCTGAAACAGAGGCACGGACACTTGCTAGTATGTTGAGAGAAGTTGAGAGAAAAAATGAAGAGCTTAG
TGTGTTGCTGAAGGCGCAGCAAGTTGAATCAGAAAGAGCGCAGAGTGATATTGAGCATCTCTTTCAACAT
AATAGGAAGTTAGAGTCTGTGGCTGAAGAACATGAAATACTGACAAAATCCTACATGGAACTTCTTCAGA
GAAATGAAAGTACTGAAAAGAAGAATAAAGATTTACAGATCACATGTGATTCTCTGAATAAACAAATTGA
GACAGTGAAAAAGTTGAATGAGTCACTCAAGGAACAAAATGAAAAAAGTATTGCCCAATTAATAGAGAAA
GAAGAACAGAGAAAAGAAGTACAGAATCAGCTAGTAGACAGAGAACATAAGCTAGCAAATTTGCATCAAA
AAACAAAAGTACAAGAAGAAAAGATTAAAACCTTACAAAAGGAAAGGGAAGATAAGGAAGAAACCATTGA
TATCCTTAGAAAAGAATTAAGCAGAACAGAACAGATAAGAAAAGAGTTGAGCATTAAGGCTTCCTCCCTA
GAGGTTCAAAAGGCACAATTAGAAGGTCGTTTGGAAGAGAAAGAGTCCTTGGTGAAACTTCAGCAAGAGG
AATTGAACAAACACTCCCACATGATAGCAATGATCCACAGTTTAAGTGGTGGAAAAATAAATCCAGAAAC
TGTGAATCTCAGTATATAGACATTATGGCATTTTGGAATTTGTAATCTCATGATATTTT
